>Addgene plasmid #127843 | pBT195 | addgene full sequence | sequence record 246515 | Addgene NGS Result
GACATTGATTATTGACTAGTTATTAATAGTAATCAATTACGGGGTCATTAGTTCATAGCCCATATATGGA
GTTCCGCGTTACATAACTTACGGTAAATGGCCCGCCTGGCTGACCGCCCAACGACCCCCGCCCATTGACG
TCAATAATGACGTATGTTCCCATAGTAACGCCAATAGGGACTTTCCATTGACGTCAATGGGTGGAGTATT
TACGGTAAACTGCCCACTTGGCAGTACATCAAGTGTATCATATGCCAAGTACGCCCCCTATTGACGTCAA
TGACGGTAAATGGCCCGCCTGGCATTATGCCCAGTACATGACCTTATGGGACTTTCCTACTTGGCAGTAC
ATCTACGTATTAGTCATCGCTATTACCATGGTGATGCGGTTTTGGCAGTACATCAATGGGCGTGGATAGC
GGTTTGACTCACGGGGATTTCCAAGTCTCCACCCCATTGACGTCAATGGGAGTTTGTTTTGGCACCAAAA
TCAACGGGACTTTCCAAAATGTCGTAACAACTCCGCCCCATTGACGCAAATGGGCGGTAGGCGTGTACGG
TGGGAGGTCTATATAAGCAGAGCTGGTTTAGTGAACCGTCAGATCCGCTAGAGATCCGCGGCCGCTAATA
CGACTCACTATAGGGAGAGCCGCCACCATGAAACGGACAGCCGACGGAAGCGAGTTCGAGTCACCAAAGA
AGAAGCGGAAAGTCAGTAGAAGAGCTATAAACGCAGAAAGGCCCACCCGAAGGTGAGCCAGTGTGACTCT
AGTAGAGAGCGTTCACCGACAAACAACAGATAAAACGAAAGGCCCAGTCTTTCGACTGAGCCTTTCGTTT
TATTTGATGCCTGGAGATCCTTATTAAGCACCGGTGGAGTGACGACCTTCAGCACGTTCGTACTGTTCAA
CGATGGTGTAGTCTTCGTTGTGGGAGGTGATGTCCAGTTTGATGTCGGTTTTGTAAGCACCCGGCAGCTG
AACCGGTTTTTTAGCCATGTAGGTGGTTTTAACTTCAGCGTCGTAGTGACCACCGTCTTTCAGTTTCAGA
CGCATTTTGATTTCACCTTTCAGAGCACCGTCTTCCGGGTACATACGTTCGGTGGAAGCTTCCCAACCCA
TGGTTTTTTTCTGCATAACCGGACCGTCGGACGGGAAGTTGGTACCACGCAGTTTAACTTTGTAGATGAA
CTCACCGTCTTGCAGGGAGGAGTCCTGGGTAACGGTAACAACACCACCGTCTTCGAAGTTCATAACACGT
TCCCATTTGAAACCTTCCGGGAAGGACAGTTTCAGGTAGTCCGGGATGTCAGCCGGGTGTTTAACGTAAG
CTTTGGAACCGTACTGGAACTGCGGGGACAGGATGTCCCAAGCGAACGGCAGCGGACCACCTTTGGTAAC
TTTCAGTTTAGCGGTCTGGGTACCTTCGTACGGACGACCTTCACCTTCACCTTCGATTTCGAACTCGTGA
CCGTTAACGGAACCTTCCATACGAACTTTGAAACGCATGAACTCTTTGATAACGTCTTCGCTACTCGCCA
TAGATCCTTTCTCCTCTTTCAGATCCGTGCTCAGTATCTCTATCACTGATAGGGATGTCAATCTCTATCA
CTGATAGGGAGCTCTTCTGGCGGATCTAGCGGAGGATCCTCTGGCAGCGAGACACCAGGAACAAGCGAGT
CAGCAACACCAGAGAGCAGTGGCGGCAGCAGCGGCGGCAGCGACAAGAAGTACAGCATCGGCCTGGCCAT
CGGCACCAACTCTGTGGGCTGGGCCGTGATCACCGACGAGTACAAGGTGCCCAGCAAGAAATTCAAGGTG
CTGGGCAACACCGACCGGCACAGCATCAAGAAGAACCTGATCGGAGCCCTGCTGTTCGACAGCGGCGAAA
CAGCCGAGGCCACCCGGCTGAAGAGAACCGCCAGAAGAAGATACACCAGACGGAAGAACCGGATCTGCTA
TCTGCAAGAGATCTTCAGCAACGAGATGGCCAAGGTGGACGACAGCTTCTTCCACAGACTGGAAGAGTCC
TTCCTGGTGGAAGAGGATAAGAAGCACGAGCGGCACCCCATCTTCGGCAACATCGTGGACGAGGTGGCCT
ACCACGAGAAGTACCCCACCATCTACCACCTGAGAAAGAAACTGGTGGACAGCACCGACAAGGCCGACCT
GCGGCTGATCTATCTGGCCCTGGCCCACATGATCAAGTTCCGGGGCCACTTCCTGATCGAGGGCGACCTG
AACCCCGACAACAGCGACGTGGACAAGCTGTTCATCCAGCTGGTGCAGACCTACAACCAGCTGTTCGAGG
AAAACCCCATCAACGCCAGCGGCGTGGACGCCAAGGCCATCCTGTCTGCCAGACTGAGCAAGAGCAGACG
GCTGGAAAATCTGATCGCCCAGCTGCCCGGCGAGAAGAAGAATGGCCTGTTCGGAAACCTGATTGCCCTG
AGCCTGGGCCTGACCCCCAACTTCAAGAGCAACTTCGACCTGGCCGAGGATGCCAAACTGCAGCTGAGCA
AGGACACCTACGACGACGACCTGGACAACCTGCTGGCCCAGATCGGCGACCAGTACGCCGACCTGTTTCT
GGCCGCCAAGAACCTGTCCGACGCCATCCTGCTGAGCGACATCCTGAGAGTGAACACCGAGATCACCAAG
GCCCCCCTGAGCGCCTCTATGATCAAGAGATACGACGAGCACCACCAGGACCTGACCCTGCTGAAAGCTC
TCGTGCGGCAGCAGCTGCCTGAGAAGTACAAAGAGATTTTCTTCGACCAGAGCAAGAACGGCTACGCCGG
CTACATTGACGGCGGAGCCAGCCAGGAAGAGTTCTACAAGTTCATCAAGCCCATCCTGGAAAAGATGGAC
GGCACCGAGGAACTGCTCGTGAAGCTGAACAGAGAGGACCTGCTGCGGAAGCAGCGGACCTTCGACAACG
GCAGCATCCCCCACCAGATCCACCTGGGAGAGCTGCACGCCATTCTGCGGCGGCAGGAAGATTTTTACCC
ATTCCTGAAGGACAACCGGGAAAAGATCGAGAAGATCCTGACCTTCCGCATCCCCTACTACGTGGGCCCT
CTGGCCAGGGGAAACAGCAGATTCGCCTGGATGACCAGAAAGAGCGAGGAAACCATCACCCCCTGGAACT
TCGAGGAAGTGGTGGACAAGGGCGCTTCCGCCCAGAGCTTCATCGAGCGGATGACCAACTTCGATAAGAA
CCTGCCCAACGAGAAGGTGCTGCCCAAGCACAGCCTGCTGTACGAGTACTTCACCGTGTATAACGAGCTG
ACCAAAGTGAAATACGTGACCGAGGGAATGAGAAAGCCCGCCTTCCTGAGCGGCGAGCAGAAAAAGGCCA
TCGTGGACCTGCTGTTCAAGACCAACCGGAAAGTGACCGTGAAGCAGCTGAAAGAGGACTACTTCAAGAA
AATCGAGTGCTTCGACTCCGTGGAAATCTCCGGCGTGGAAGATCGGTTCAACGCCTCCCTGGGCACATAC
CACGATCTGCTGAAAATTATCAAGGACAAGGACTTCCTGGACAATGAGGAAAACGAGGACATTCTGGAAG
ATATCGTGCTGACCCTGACACTGTTTGAGGACAGAGAGATGATCGAGGAACGGCTGAAAACCTATGCCCA
CCTGTTCGACGACAAAGTGATGAAGCAGCTGAAGCGGCGGAGATACACCGGCTGGGGCAGGCTGAGCCGG
AAGCTGATCAACGGCATCCGGGACAAGCAGTCCGGCAAGACAATCCTGGATTTCCTGAAGTCCGACGGCT
TCGCCAACAGAAACTTCATGCAGCTGATCCACGACGACAGCCTGACCTTTAAAGAGGACATCCAGAAAGC
CCAGGTGTCCGGCCAGGGCGATAGCCTGCACGAGCACATTGCCAATCTGGCCGGCAGCCCCGCCATTAAG
AAGGGCATCCTGCAGACAGTGAAGGTGGTGGACGAGCTCGTGAAAGTGATGGGCCGGCACAAGCCCGAGA
ACATCGTGATCGAAATGGCCAGAGAGAACCAGACCACCCAGAAGGGACAGAAGAACAGCCGCGAGAGAAT
GAAGCGGATCGAAGAGGGCATCAAAGAGCTGGGCAGCCAGATCCTGAAAGAACACCCCGTGGAAAACACC
CAGCTGCAGAACGAGAAGCTGTACCTGTACTACCTGCAGAATGGGCGGGATATGTACGTGGACCAGGAAC
TGGACATCAACCGGCTGTCCGACTACGATGTGGACCATATCGTGCCTCAGAGCTTTCTGAAGGACGACTC
CATCGACAACAAGGTGCTGACCAGAAGCGACAAGAACCGGGGCAAGAGCGACAACGTGCCCTCCGAAGAG
GTCGTGAAGAAGATGAAGAACTACTGGCGGCAGCTGCTGAACGCCAAGCTGATTACCCAGAGAAAGTTCG
ACAATCTGACCAAGGCCGAGAGAGGCGGCCTGAGCGAACTGGATAAGGCCGGCTTCATCAAGAGACAGCT
GGTGGAAACCCGGCAGATCACAAAGCACGTGGCACAGATCCTGGACTCCCGGATGAACACTAAGTACGAC
GAGAATGACAAGCTGATCCGGGAAGTGAAAGTGATCACCCTGAAGTCCAAGCTGGTGTCCGATTTCCGGA
AGGATTTCCAGTTTTACAAAGTGCGCGAGATCAACAACTACCACCACGCCCACGACGCCTACCTGAACGC
CGTCGTGGGAACCGCCCTGATCAAAAAGTACCCTAAGCTGGAAAGCGAGTTCGTGTACGGCGACTACAAG
GTGTACGACGTGCGGAAGATGATCGCCAAGAGCGAGCAGGAAATCGGCAAGGCTACCGCCAAGTACTTCT
TCTACAGCAACATCATGAACTTTTTCAAGACCGAGATTACCCTGGCCAACGGCGAGATCCGGAAGCGGCC
TCTGATCGAGACAAACGGCGAAACCGGGGAGATCGTGTGGGATAAGGGCCGGGATTTTGCCACCGTGCGG
AAAGTGCTGAGCATGCCCCAAGTGAATATCGTGAAAAAGACCGAGGTGCAGACAGGCGGCTTCAGCAAAG
AGTCTATCCTGCCCAAGAGGAACAGCGATAAGCTGATCGCCAGAAAGAAGGACTGGGACCCTAAGAAGTA
CGGCGGCTTCGACAGCCCCACCGTGGCCTATTCTGTGCTGGTGGTGGCCAAAGTGGAAAAGGGCAAGTCC
AAGAAACTGAAGAGTGTGAAAGAGCTGCTGGGGATCACCATCATGGAAAGAAGCAGCTTCGAGAAGAATC
CCATCGACTTTCTGGAAGCCAAGGGCTACAAAGAAGTGAAAAAGGACCTGATCATCAAGCTGCCTAAGTA
CTCCCTGTTCGAGCTGGAAAACGGCCGGAAGAGAATGCTGGCCTCTGCCGGCGAACTGCAGAAGGGAAAC
GAACTGGCCCTGCCCTCCAAATATGTGAACTTCCTGTACCTGGCCAGCCACTATGAGAAGCTGAAGGGCT
CCCCCGAGGATAATGAGCAGAAACAGCTGTTTGTGGAACAGCACAAGCACTACCTGGACGAGATCATCGA
GCAGATCAGCGAGTTCTCCAAGAGAGTGATCCTGGCCGACGCTAATCTGGACAAAGTGCTGTCCGCCTAC
AACAAGCACCGGGATAAGCCCATCAGAGAGCAGGCCGAGAATATCATCCACCTGTTTACCCTGACCAATC
TGGGAGCCCCTGCCGCCTTCAAGTACTTTGACACCACCATCGACCGGAAGAGGTACACCAGCACCAAAGA
GGTGCTGGACGCCACCCTGATCCACCAGAGCATCACCGGCCTGTACGAGACACGGATCGACCTGTCTCAG
CTGGGAGGTGACAGCGGCGGGAGCGGCGGGAGCGGGGGGAGCACTAATCTGAGCGACATCATTGAGAAGG
AGACTGGGAAACAGCTGGTCATTCAGGAGTCCATCCTGATGCTGCCTGAGGAGGTGGAGGAAGTGATCGG
CAACAAGCCAGAGTCTGACATCCTGGTGCACACCGCCTACGACGAGTCCACAGATGAGAATGTGATGCTG
CTGACCTCTGACGCCCCCGAGTATAAGCCTTGGGCCCTGGTCATCCAGGATTCTAACGGCGAGAATAAGA
TCAAGATGCTGAGCGGAGGATCCGGAGGATCTGGAGGCAGCACCAACCTGTCTGACATCATCGAGAAGGA
GACAGGCAAGCAGCTGGTCATCCAGGAGAGCATCCTGATGCTGCCCGAAGAAGTCGAAGAAGTGATCGGA
AACAAGCCTGAGAGCGATATCCTGGTCCATACCGCCTACGACGAGAGTACCGACGAAAATGTGATGCTGC
TGACATCCGACGCCCCAGAGTATAAGCCCTGGGCTCTGGTCATCCAGGATTCCAACGGAGAGAACAAAAT
CAAAATGCTGTCTGGCGGCTCAAAAAGAACCGCCGACGGCAGCGAATTCGAGCCCAAGAAGAAGAGGAAA
GTCTAACCGGTCATCATCACCATCACCATTGAGTTTAAACCCGCTGATCAGCCTCGACTGTGCCTTCTAG
TTGCCAGCCATCTGTTGTTTGCCCCTCCCCCGTGCCTTCCTTGACCCTGGAAGGTGCCACTCCCACTGTC
CTTTCCTAATAAAATGAGGAAATTGCATCGCATTGTCTGAGTAGGTGTCATTCTATTCTGGGGGGTGGGG
TGGGGCAGGACAGCAAGGGGGAGGATTGGGAAGACAATAGCAGGCATGCTGGGGATGCGGTGGGCTCTAT
GGCTTCTGAGGCGGAAAGAACCAGCTGGGGCTCGATACCGTCGACCTCTAGCTAGAGCTTGGCGTAATCA
TGGTCATAGCTGTTTCCTGTGTGAAATTGTTATCCGCTCACAATTCCACACAACATACGAGCCGGAAGCA
TAAAGTGTAAAGCCTAGGGTGCCTAATGAGTGAGCTAACTCACATTAATTGCGTTGCGCTCACTGCCCGC
TTTCCAGTCGGGAAACCTGTCGTGCCAGCTGCATTAATGAATCGGCCAACGCGCGGGGAGAGGCGGTTTG
CGTATTGGGCGCACTTCCGCTTCCTCGCTCACTGACTCGCTGCGCTCGGTCGTTCGGCTGCGGCGAGCGG
TATCAGCTCACTCAAAGGCGGTAATACGGTTATCCACAGAATCAGGGGATAACGCAGGAAAGAACATGTG
AGCAAAAGGCCAGCAAAAGGCCAGGAACCGTAAAAAGGCCGCGTTGCTGGCGTTTTTCCATAGGCTCCGC
CCCCCTGACGAGCATCACAAAAATCGACGCTCAAGTCAGAGGTGGCGAAACCCGACAGGACTATAAAGAT
ACCAGGCGTTTCCCCCTGGAAGCTCCCTCGTGCGCTCTCCTGTTCCGACCCTGCCGCTTACCGGATACCT
GTCCGCCTTTCTCCCTTCGGGAAGCGTGGCGCTTTCTCATAGCTCACGCTGTAGGTATCTCAGTTCGGTG
TAGGTCGTTCGCTCCAAGCTGGGCTGTGTGCACGAACCCCCCGTTCAGCCCGACCGCTGCGCCTTATCCG
GTAACTATCGTCTTGAGTCCAACCCGGTAAGACACGACTTATCGCCACTGGCAGCAGCCACTGGTAACAG
GATTAGCAGAGCGAGGTATGTAGGCGGTGCTACAGAGTTCTTGAAGTGGTGGCCTAACTACGGCTACACT
AGAAGAACAGTATTTGGTATCTGCGCTCTGCTGAAGCCAGTTACCTTCGGAAAAAGAGTTGGTAGCTCTT
GATCCGGCAAACAAACCACCGCTGGTAGCGGTGGTTTTTTTGTTTGCAAGCAGCAGATTACGCGCAGAAA
AAAAGGATCTCAAGAAGATCCTTTGATCTTTTCTACGGGGTCTGACACTCAGTGGAACGAAAACTCACGT
TAAGGGATTTTGGTCATGAGATTATCAAAAAGGATCTTCACCTAGATCCTTTTAAATTAAAAATGAAGTT
TTAAATCAATCTAAAGTATATATGAGTAAACTTGGTCTGACAGTTACCAATGCTTAATCAGTGAGGCACC
TATCTCAGCGATCTGTCTATTTCGTTCATCCATAGTTGCCTGACTCCCCGTCGTGTAGATAACTACGATA
CGGGAGGGCTTACCATCTGGCCCCAGTGCTGCAATGATACCGCGGGACCCACGCTCACCGGCTCCAGATT
TATCAGCAATAAACCAGCCAGCCGGAAGGGCCGAGCGCAGAAGTGGTCCTGCAACTTTATCCGCCTCCAT
CCAGTCTATTAATTGTTGCCGGGAAGCTAGAGTAAGTAGTTCGCCAGTTAATAGTTTGCGCAACGTTGTT
GCCATTGCTACAGGCATCGTGGTGTCACGCTCGTCGTTTGGTATGGCTTCATTCAGCTCCGGTTCCCAAC
GATCAAGGCGAGTTACATGATCCCCCATGTTGTGCAAAAAAGCGGTTAGCTCCTTCGGTCCTCCGATCGT
TGTCAGAAGTAAGTTGGCCGCAGTGTTATCACTCATGGTTATGGCAGCACTGCATAATTCTCTTACTGTC
ATGCCATCCGTAAGATGCTTTTCTGTGACTGGTGAGTACTCAACCAAGTCATTCTGAGAATAGTGTATGC
GGCGACCGAGTTGCTCTTGCCCGGCGTCAATACGGGATAATACCGCGCCACATAGCAGAACTTTAAAAGT
GCTCATCATTGGAAAACGTTCTTCGGGGCGAAAACTCTCAAGGATCTTACCGCTGTTGAGATCCAGTTCG
ATGTAACCCACTCGTGCACCCAACTGATCTTCAGCATCTTTTACTTTCACCAGCGTTTCTGGGTGAGCAA
AAACAGGAAGGCAAAATGCCGCAAAAAAGGGAATAAGGGCGACACGGAAATGTTGAATACTCATACTCTT
CCTTTTTCAATATTATTGAAGCATTTATCAGGGTTATTGTCTCATGAGCGGATACATATTTGAATGTATT
TAGAAAAATAAACAAATAGGGGTTCCGCGCACATTTCCCCGAAAAGTGCCACCTGACGTCGACGGATCGG
GAGATCGATCTCCCGATCCCCTAGGGTCGACTCTCAGTACAATCTGCTCTGATGCCGCATAGTTAAGCCA
GTATCTGCTCCCTGCTTGTGTGTTGGAGGTCGCTGAGTAGTGCGCGAGCAAAATTTAAGCTACAACAAGG
CAAGGCTTGACCGACAATTGCATGAAGAATCTGCTTAGGGTTAGGCGTTTTGCGCTGCTTCGCGATGTAC
GGGCCAGATATACGCGTT
Features (pLannotate 1.2.2; 21 found; start..end, strand, type, name):
      1..380     +  enhancer       CMV enhancer: human cytomegalovirus immediate early enhancer
    381..584     +  promoter       CMV promoter: human cytomegalovirus (CMV) immediate early promoter
    626..644     +  promoter       T7 promoter: promoter for bacteriophage T7 RNA polymerase
    732..759     -  terminator     T7Te terminator: phage T7 early transcription terminator
    775..846     -  terminator     rrnB T1 terminator: transcription terminator T1 from the E. coli rrnB gene
    864..1541    -  CDS            mRFP1: monomeric derivative of DsRed (Campbell et al., 2002)
   1567..1620    -  promoter       PLtetO-1 promoter (fragment): modified phage lambda PL promoter with tet operator sites (Lutz and Bujard, 1997)
   1722..3323    +  CDS            dCas9(N): N-terminal portion of catalytically inactive Streptococcus pyogenes dCas9 carrying the D10A mutation (Zetsche et al., 2015)
   3324..5818    +  CDS            Cas9(C) (fragment): C-terminal portion of Streptococcus pyogenes Cas9 (Zetsche et al., 2015)
   6132..6380    +  CDS            UGI: UNGI_BPPB2 - Experimental evidence at protein level: Swiss-Prot protein existence level 1. This protein binds specifically and reversibly to the host uracil-DNA glycosylase, preventing removal of uracil residues from PBS2 DNA by the host uracil-excision repair system. From Bacillus phage PBS2 (Bacteriophage PBS2).
   6498..6722    +  polyA_signal   bGH poly(A) signal: bovine growth hormone polyadenylation signal
   6726..6747    +  promoter       SV40 promoter (fragment): SV40 enhancer and early promoter
   6752..6768    +  misc_feature   MCS (fragment): pBluescript multiple cloning site
   6817..6833    -  protein_bind   lac operator: The lac repressor binds to the lac operator to inhibit transcription in E. coli. This inhibition can be relieved by adding lactose or isopropyl-β-D-thiogalactopyranoside (IPTG). lac repressor encoded by lacI
   6841..6871    -  promoter       lac promoter: promoter for the E. coli lac operon
   6886..6907    -  protein_bind   CAP binding site: CAP binding activates transcription in the presence of cAMP. E. coli catabolite activator protein
   6920..7012    -  CDS            lacI (fragment): lac repressor; lacI; The lac repressor binds to the lac operator to inhibit transcription in E. coli. This inhibition can be relieved by adding lactose or isopropyl-β-D-thiogalactopyranoside (IPTG).
   7195..7783    -  rep_origin     ori: high-copy-number ColE1/pMB1/pBR322/pUC origin of replication
   7954..8814    -  CDS            AmpR: β-lactamase; bla; confers resistance to ampicillin, carbenicillin, and related antibiotics
   8815..8919    -  promoter       AmpR promoter: bla
   8990..9034    -  misc_feature   bom (fragment): basis of mobility region from pBR322
