[The description below was written by a language model from this plasmid's Addgene catalogue record and pLannotate feature annotations shown in this document.]
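Description:
pBT195 is a 9.2 kb mammalian expression plasmid that serves as a Golden Gate acceptor for building BE4max-type cytosine base editors. It is propagated in E. coli at high copy from a ColE1/pUC-type origin and selected with ampicillin through the β-lactamase gene. The record lists no mammalian selection marker.

The payload is described as "BE4max without deaminase". A CMV enhancer and promoter, followed by a T7 promoter, sit upstream of the editor reading frame, and transcription ends at a bGH polyadenylation signal. The annotated coding region is Streptococcus pyogenes Cas9, detected as an N-terminal segment carrying the D10A mutation plus the C-terminal portion, which is consistent with the nickase used in base editors. It is followed by a uracil DNA glycosylase inhibitor (UGI) from phage PBS2, which blocks uracil excision after cytosine deamination. Only one UGI copy is annotated. An unannotated stretch between Cas9 and that copy could hold further elements, but the table does not identify them, and nuclear localisation signals and linkers are likewise not annotated.

Where the deaminase would normally sit, between the promoters and Cas9, there is a reverse-oriented bacterial cassette: mRFP1 driven by a PLtetO-1 promoter fragment and closed by rrnB T1 and T7Te terminators. Given the stated purpose of SapI Golden Gate cloning, this cassette most likely acts as a visual dropout marker. In that arrangement, replacing it with a deaminase fragment would give non-red colonies and complete the editor reading frame, although the SapI sites themselves are not annotated. The construct is suited to rapid assembly and testing of deaminase variants, such as evolved ones, in the BE4max architecture for expression in mammalian cells.
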