Addgene plasmid #127843: pBT195
Purpose: clone BE4max CBEs by SapI Golden Gate
Depositing lab: David Liu. Depositing organization: Broad Institute. Publication: Continuous evolution of base editors with expanded target compatibility and improved activity. Thuronyi BW, Koblan LW, Levy JM, Yeh WH, Zheng C, Newby GA, Wilson C, Bhaumik M, Shubina-Oleinik O, Holt JR, Liu DR. Nat Biotechnol. 2019 Jul 22. pii: 10.1038/s41587-019-0193-0. doi: 10.1038/s41587-019-0193-0. PubMed 31332326.
Backbone
  Vector backbone: pBT195
Growth in bacteria
  Bacterial resistance: Ampicillin, 100 μg/mL
  Growth temperature: 37°C
  Growth strain: DH5alpha
  Copy number: High Copy
Gene/Insert
  Gene/Insert name: BE4max without deaminase
Terms and licenses: Academic/Nonprofit Terms; Industry Terms: Not Available to Industry
Depositor comments: Benchling map: https://benchling.com/s/seq-XfKAI72Jso1OP0bMTR3u
How to cite: pBT195 was a gift from David Liu (Addgene plasmid # 127843 ; http://n2t.net/addgene:127843 ; RRID:Addgene_127843)
